Addgene plasmid #25786: pCS2 xenopus Insulin 2
Depositing lab: Edward De Robertis. Depositing organization: University of California, Los Angeles (UCLA). Publication: Isthmin is a novel secreted protein expressed as part of the Fgf-8 synexpression group in the Xenopus midbrain-hindbrain organizer. Pera EM, Kim JI, Martinez SL, Brechner M, Li SY, Wessely O, De Robertis EM. Mech Dev. 2002 Aug . 116(1-2):169-72. 10.1016/S0925-4773(02)00123-5 PubMed 12128218.
Backbone
  Vector backbone: pCS2
  Backbone size w/o insert (bp): 4095
  Vector type: Mammalian Expression
Growth in bacteria
  Bacterial resistance: Ampicillin, 100 μg/mL
  Growth temperature: 37°C
  Growth strain: DH5alpha
  Copy number: High Copy
Gene/Insert
  Gene/Insert name: Insulin 2
  Species: X. laevis (frog)
  Insert size (bp): 340
  Cloning method: Restriction Enzyme; 5′ cloning site EcoRI (not destroyed); 3′ cloning site XbaI (not destroyed)
  Sequencing primers: 5′ SP6; 3′ T3
Terms and licenses: Academic/Nonprofit Terms; Industry Terms: Not Available to Industry
Depositor comments: Antisense: cut with EcoRI, transcribe with T7 Sense: cut with NotI, transcribe with SP6
How to cite: pCS2 xenopus Insulin 2 was a gift from Edward De Robertis (Addgene plasmid # 25786 ; http://n2t.net/addgene:25786 ; RRID:Addgene_25786)
