[The description below was written by a language model from this plasmid's Addgene catalogue record.]
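Description:
pCS2 xenopus Insulin 2 carries a Xenopus laevis Insulin 2 insert of about 340 bp cloned into the roughly 4.1 kb pCS2 backbone between EcoRI (5′) and XbaI (3′) sites, both of which remain intact. The repository classifies it as a mammalian expression vector. It is maintained in E. coli as a high-copy plasmid under ampicillin selection. No feature table accompanies the record, so the eukaryotic promoter, polyadenylation signal and origin are not explicitly listed. pCS2-family vectors are generally known for a strong CMV-derived promoter and SV40 polyadenylation signal flanking the polylinker, but these elements cannot be confirmed from the fields given.

The record does document the phage RNA polymerase promoters around the insert and how they are used. According to the depositor comments, linearising with NotI downstream of the insert and transcribing with SP6 gives sense RNA, the type of synthetic mRNA usually made for microinjection into frog embryos. Linearising with EcoRI at the 5′ end of the insert and transcribing with T7 gives antisense RNA, which is suitable as a probe for in situ hybridisation. SP6 and T3 primer sites are listed for sequencing across the insert from either side. No epitope tags, reporters or fusion partners are recorded.

The associated publication concerns secreted factors and gene expression patterns in the Xenopus embryo. This fits use of the plasmid as a template for expression-pattern probes and for mRNA overexpression studies of insulin 2 during frog development. The record does not state a specific experimental purpose.
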