>Addgene plasmid #25786 | pCS2 xenopus Insulin 2 | addgene partial sequence | sequence record 31804 | 25786 with SP6
CCATCGATTCGAATTCCCACTATCTTTTACAATGGCTCTATGGATGCAGTGTCTGCCCCTGGTTCTTGTC
CTCCTTTTCTCTACACCCAACACCGAAGCTCTAGCCAACCAGCACTTGTGTGGGTCTCACCTAGTAGAAG
CCCTGTACCTAGTATGTGGGGATAGAGGCTTCTTCTACTACCCTAAGATCAAACGGGACATCGAACAAGC
ACAGGTCAATGGACCCCAAGACAACGAGTTAGATGGAATGCAGTTCCAGCCTCAAGAGTATCAGAAAATG
AAGAGGGGGATTGTGGAGCAATGCTGCCACAGCACATGTTCTCTCTTCCAGCTGGAGAACTACTGCAACT
AGTCTAGAACTATAGTGAGTCGTATTACGTAGATCCAGACATGATAAGATACATTGATGAGTTTGGACAA
ACCACAACTAGAATGCAGTGAAAAAAATGCTTTATTTGTGAAATTTGTGATGCTATTGCTTTATTTGTAA
CCATTATAAGCTGCAATAAACAAGTTAACAACAACAATTGCATTCATTTTATGTTTCAGGTTCAGGGGGA
GGTGTGGGAGGTTTTTTAATTCGCGGCCGCGGCGCCAATGCATTGGGCCCGGTACCCAGCTTTTGTTCCC
TTTAGTGAGGGTTAATTGCGCGCTTGGCGTAATCATGGTCATAGCTGTTTCCTGTGTGAAATTGTTATCC
GCTCACAATTCCACACAACATACGAGCCGGGAGCATAAAGTGTAAAGCCTGGGGTGCCTAATGAGTGAGC
TAACTCACATTAATTGCGTTGCGCTCACTGCCCGCTTTCCAGTCGGGAA
